>Addgene plasmid #203021 | Salsa-BC180-P2G12 | addgene full sequence | sequence record 421372 | Addgene NGS Result
AGCGCCCAATACGCAAACCGCCTCTCCCCGCGCGTTGGCCGATTCATTAATGCAGTCGAGGGATCTCCAT
AAGAGAAGAGGGACAGCTATGACTGGGAGTAGTCAGGAGAGGAGGAAAAATCTGGCTAGTAAAACATGTA
AGGAAAATTTTAGGGATGTTAAAGAAAAAAATAACACAAAACAAAATATAAAAAAAATCTAACCTCAAGT
CAAGGCTTTTCTATGGAATAAGGAATGGACAGCAGGGGGCTGTTTCATATACTGATGACCTCTTTATAGC
CAACCTTTGTTCATGGCAGCCAGCATATGGGCATATGTTGCCAAACTCTAAACCAAATACTCATTCTGAT
GTTTTAAATGATTTGCCCTCCCATATGTCCTTCCGAGTGAGAGACACAAAAAATTCCAACACACTATTGC
AATGAAAATAAATTTCCTTTATTAGCCAGAAGTCAGATGCTCAAGGGGCTTCATGATGTCCCCATAATTT
TTGGCAGAGGGAAAAAGATCGATCTCAGTGGTATTTGTGAGCCAGGGCATTGGCCACACCAGCCACCACC
TTCTGATAGGCAGCCTGCACCTGAGGAGTGAATTCTTTGCCAAAATGATGAGACAGCACAACAACCAGCA
CGTTGCCCAGGAGCTGTAGGAAAGAGAAGAAGGCATGAACATGGTTAGCAGAGGGGCCCGGTTTGGACTC
AGAGTATTTTATCCTCATCTCAAACAGTGTATATCATTGTAACCATAAAGAGAAAGGCAGGATGATGACC
AGGGTGTAGTTGTTTCTACCAATAAGAATATTTCCACGCCAGCCAGAATTTATATGCAGAAATATTCTAC
CTTATCATTTAATTATAACAATTGTTCTCTAAAACTGTGCTGAAGTACAATATAATATACCCTGATTGCC
TTGAAAAAAAAGTGATTAGAGAAAGTACTTACAATCTGACAAATAAACAAAAGTGAATTTAAAAATTCGT
TACAAATGCAAGCTAAAGTTTAACGAAAAAGTTACAGAAAATGAAAAGAAAATAAGAGGAGACAATGGTT
GTCAACAGAGTAGAAAGTGAAAGAAACAAAATTATCATGAGGGTCCATGGTGATACAAGGGACATCTTCC
CATTCTAAACAACACCCTGAAAACTTTGCCCCCTCCATATAACATGAATTTTACAATAGCGAAAAAGAAA
GAACAATCAAGGGTCCCCAAACTCACCCTGAAGTTCTCAGCTCTAGAGATATCGTCGAGGCCGCGCTAGC
GTTTAAACTGTCGACCTTAATTAAGAGATCTGCTCGAGGCGCGTCAGCTGACTAGAGGATCCCCGGGTAC
CGAGCTCGAATTCGGGGCCGCGGAGGCTGGATCGGTCCCGGTGTCTTCTATGGAGGTCAAAACAGCGTGG
ATGGCGTCTCCAGGCGATCTGACGGTTCACTAAACGAGCTCTGCTTATATAGGCCTCCCACCGTACACGC
CTACCTCGACCCGGGTACCGAGCTCGACTTTCACTTTTCTCTATCACTGATAGGGAGTGGTAAACTCGAC
TTTCACTTTTCTCTATCACTGATAGGGAGTGGTAAACTCGACTTTCACTTTTCTCTATCACTGATAGGGA
GTGGTAAACTCGACTTTCACTTTTCTCTATCACTGATAGGGAGTGGTAAACTCGACTTTCACTTTTCTCT
ATCACTGATAGGGAGTGGTAAACTCGACCTATATAAGCAGAGCTCGTTTAGTGAACCGTCAGATCGCCTG
GAGACGCCATCCACGCTGTTTTGACCTCCATAGAAGACACCGGGACCGATCCAGCCTCCGCGGCCCCGAA
TTCCTGCAGCGGCCGCTCTAGAACTAGTGGATCCCCGCGGATGGTGAGCAAGGGCGAGGAGCTGTTCACC
GGGGTGGTGCCCATCCTGGTCGAGCTGGACGGCGACGTAAACGGCCACAAGTTCAGCGTGTCCGGCGAGG
GCGAGGGCGATGCCACCTACGGCAAGCTGACCCTGAAGTTCATCTGCACCACCGGCAAGCTGCCCGTGCC
CTGGCCCACCCTCGTGACCACCCTGACCTACGGCGTGCAGTGCTTCAGCCGCTACCCCGACCACATGAAG
CAGCACGACTTCTTCAAGTCCGCCATGCCCGAAGGCTACGTCCAGGAGCGCACCATCTTCTTCAAGGACG
ACGGCAACTACAAGACCCGCGCCGAGGTGAAGTTCGAGGGCGACACCCTGGTGAACCGCATCGAGCTGAA
GGGCATCGACTTCAAGGAGGACGGCAACATCCTGGGGCACAAGCTGGAGTACAACTACAACAGCCACAAC
GTCTATATCATGGCCGACAAGCAGAAGAACGGCATCAAGGTGAACTTCAAGATCCGCCACAACATCGAGG
ACGGCAGCGTGCAGCTCGCCGACCACTACCAGCAGAACACCCCCATCGGCGACGGCCCCGTGCTGCTGCC
CGACAACCACTACCTGAGCACCCAGTCCGCCCTGAGCAAAGACCCCAACGAGAAGCGCGATCACATGGTC
CTGCTGGAGTTCGTGACCGCCGCCGGGATCACTCTCGGCATGGACGAGCTGTACAAGTAACTTTCTGTAC
GAATTCGATATCAAGCTTGTCGACCTAGTTCTAGAGGATCCAGACATGATAAGATACATTGATGAGTTTG
GACAAACCACAACTAGAATGCAGTGAAAAAAATGCTTTATTTGTGAAATTTGTGATGCTATTGCTTTATT
TGTAACCATTATAAGCTGCAATAAACAAGTTAACAACAACAATTGCATTCATTTTATGTTTCAGGTTCAG
GGGGAGGTGTGGGAGGTTTTTTAAAGCAAGTAAAACCTCTACAAATGTGGTATGGCTGATTATGATCCTG
CAAGCCTCGTCGTCCTGGCCGGACCACGCTATCTGTGCAAGGTCCCCGGCCCCGGACGCGCGCTCCATGA
GCAGAGCGCCCGCCGCCGAGGCGAAGACTCGGGCGGCGCCCTGCCCGTCCCACCAGGTCAACAGGCGGTA
ACCGGCCTCTTCATCGGGAATGCGCGCGACCTTCAGCATCGCCGGCATGTCCCCCTGGCGGACGGGAAGT
ATCCAGCTCGACCAAGCTGGCCGCGTCGAGTGAAGACGAAAGGGCCTCGTGATACGCCTATTTTTATAGG
TTAATGTCATGATAATAATGGTTTCTTAGACGTCAGGTGGCACTTTTCGGGGAAATGTGCGCGGAACCCC
TATTTGTTTATTTTTCTAAATACATTCAAATATGTATCCGCTCATGAGACAATAACCCTGATAAATGCTT
CAATAATATTGAAAAAGGAAGAGTATGAGTATTCAACATTTCCGTGTCGCCCTTATTCCCTTTTTTGCGG
CATTTTGCCTTCCTGTTTTTGCTCACCCAGAAACGCTGGTGAAAGTAAAAGATGCTGAAGATCAGTTGGG
TGCACGAGTGGGTTACATCGAACTGGATCTCAACAGCGGTAAGATCCTTGAGAGTTTTCGCCCCGAAGAA
CGTTTTCCAATGATGAGCACTTTTAAAGTTCTGCTATGTGGCGCGGTATTATCCCGTGTTGACGCCGGGC
AAGAGCAACTCGGTCGCCGCATACACTATTCTCAGAATGACTTGGTTGAGTACTCACCAGTCACAGAAAA
GCATCTTACGGATGGCATGACAGTAAGAGAATTATGCAGTGCTGCCATAACCATGAGTGATAACACTGCG
GCCAACTTACTTCTGACAACGATCGGAGGACCGAAGGAGCTAACCGCTTTTTTGCACAACATGGGGGATC
ATGTAACTCGCCTTGATCGTTGGGAACCGGAGCTGAATGAAGCCATACCAAACGACGAGCGTGACACCAC
GATGCCTGTAGCAATGGCAACAACGTTGCGCAAACTATTAACTGGCGAACTACTTACTCTAGCTTCCCGG
CAACAATTAATAGACTGGATGGAGGCGGATAAAGTTGCAGGACCACTTCTGCGCTCGGCCCTTCCGGCTG
GCTGGTTTATTGCTGATAAATCTGGAGCCGGTGAGCGTGGGTCTCGCGGTATCATTGCAGCACTGGGGCC
AGATGGTAAGCCCTCCCGTATCGTAGTTATCTACACGACGGGGAGTCAGGCAACTATGGATGAACGAAAT
AGACAGATCGCTGAGATAGGTGCCTCACTGATTAAGCATTGGTAACTGTCAGACCAAGTTTACTCATATA
TACTTTAGATTGATTTAAAACTTCATTTTTAATTTAAAAGGATCTAGGTGAAGATCCTTTTTGATAATCT
CATGACCAAAATCCCTTAACGTGAGTTTTCGTTCCACTGAGCGTCAGACCCCGTAGAAAAGATCAAAGGA
TCTTCTTGAGATCCTTTTTTTCTGCGCGTAATCTGCTGCTTGCAAACAAAAAAACCACCGCTACCAGCGG
TGGTTTGTTTGCCGGATCAAGAGCTACCAACTCTTTTTCCGAAGGTAACTGGCTTCAGCAGAGCGCAGAT
ACCAAATACTGTTCTTCTAGTGTAGCCGTAGTTAGGCCACCACTTCAAGAACTCTGTAGCACCGCCTACA
TACCTCGCTCTGCTAATCCTGTTACCAGTGGCTGCTGCCAGTGGCGATAAGTCGTGTCTTACCGGGTTGG
ACTCAAGACGATAGTTACCGGATAAGGCGCAGCGGTCGGGCTGAACGGGGGGTTCGTGCACACAGCCCAG
CTTGGAGCGAACGACCTACACCGAACTGAGATACCTACAGCGTGAGCTATGAGAAAGCGCCACGCTTCCC
GAAGGGAGAAAGGCGGACAGGTATCCGGTAAGCGGCAGGGTCGGAACAGGAGAGCGCACGAGGGAGCTTC
CAGGGGGAAACGCCTGGTATCTTTATAGTCCTGTCGGGTTTCGCCACCTCTGACTTGAGCGTCGATTTTT
GTGATGCTCGTCAGGGGGGCGGAGCCTATGGAAAAACGCCAGCAACGCGGCCTTTTTACGGTTCCTGGCC
TTTTGCTGGCCTTTTGCTCACATGTTCTTTCCTGCGTTATCCCCTGATTCTGTGGATAACCGTATTACCG
CCTTTGAGTGAGCTGATACCGCTCGCCGCAGCCGAACGACCGAGCGCAGCGAGTCAGTGAGCGAGGAAGC
GGAAG
Features (pLannotate 1.2.2; 17 found; start..end, strand, type, name):
      2..55      +  CDS            lacI (fragment): lac repressor; lacI; The lac repressor binds to the lac operator to inhibit transcription in E. coli. This inhibition can be relieved by adding lactose or isopropyl-β-D-thiogalactopyranoside (IPTG).
    388..443     -  polyA_signal   β-globin poly(A) signal: rabbit β-globin polyadenylation signal (Gil and Proudfoot, 1987)
    518..640     -  CDS            HBB: HBB_COLGU - Experimental evidence at transcript level: Swiss-Prot protein existence level 2. Involved in oxygen transport from the lung to the various peripheral tissues. From Colobus guereza (Mantled guereza) (Eastern black-and-white colobus monkey).
    644..1216    -  intron         β-globin intron: intron from rabbit β-globin gene
   1312..1343    -  misc_feature   MCS (fragment): pUC18/19 multiple cloning site
   1437..1475    -  promoter       minimal CMV promoter: human cytomegalovirus (CMV) immediate early promoter
   1493..1708    -  protein_bind   tetracycline response element (fragment): contains seven copies of the tetracycline operator tetO tetracycline repressor TetR
   1708..1753    +  promoter       TRE3GV promoter (fragment): 3rd-generation Tet-responsive promoter that can be activated by binding of Tet-On® 3G, optimized for retroviral and lentiviral vectors
   1829..1856    +  misc_feature   MCS (fragment): pBluescript multiple cloning site
   1861..2580    +  CDS            EGFP: the original enhanced GFP (Yang et al., 1996) mammalian codon-optimized
   2591..2613    +  misc_feature   MCS (fragment): pBluescript multiple cloning site
   2627..2761    -  polyA_signal   SV40 poly(A) signal: SV40 polyadenylation signal
   2784..2867    -  CDS            large T antigen (fragment): large T antigen from SV40 (simian virus 40)
   2861..3091    -  CDS            str (fragment): STR_KLEPN - Protein inferred from homology: Swiss-Prot protein existence level 3. The aminoglycoside phosphotransferases achieve inactivation of their antibiotic substrates by phosphorylation. From Klebsiella pneumoniae.
   3210..3314    +  promoter       AmpR promoter: bla
   3315..4175    +  CDS            AmpR: β-lactamase; bla; confers resistance to ampicillin, carbenicillin, and related antibiotics
   4346..4934    +  rep_origin     ori: high-copy-number ColE1/pMB1/pBR322/pUC origin of replication
