[The description below was written by a language model from this plasmid's Addgene catalogue record and pLannotate feature annotations shown in this document.]
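Description:
Salsa-BC180-P2G12 is a 5.1 kb mammalian expression plasmid built on the pCER206 backbone. It is one member of a set of barcoded reporter plasmids for PRESTO-Salsa, a highly multiplexed assay for screening GPCR activity. It is maintained in E. coli as a high-copy plasmid through a ColE1/pUC-type origin and is selected with ampicillin via the β-lactamase gene and its native promoter. No mammalian selection marker is annotated. Short fragments matching lacI, SV40 large T antigen and an aminoglycoside phosphotransferase appear to be backbone remnants rather than functional genes.

The payload is a roughly 730 bp synthetic insert, EGFP/BC180, placed under a tetracycline response element. The feature table shows a central block of tetO repeats flanked by minimal promoters pointing in opposite directions, which suggests a bidirectional Tet-responsive layout. On one side, a TRE3G-type promoter fragment drives mammalian codon-optimised EGFP. An SV40 polyadenylation signal lies just downstream, although it is annotated on the opposite strand. On the other side, a minimal CMV promoter faces a polylinker fragment followed by a rabbit β-globin intron, exon sequence and poly(A) signal, with no coding sequence annotated in that arm. The barcode itself is not annotated. The BsrGI and HindIII cloning sites and the insert size are consistent with it sitting immediately after the EGFP coding sequence, in the 3′ part of the transcript, but the record does not state this explicitly.

The TRE makes reporter transcription dependent on a Tet-family transactivator supplied in trans. The barcoded EGFP transcript could then serve as a sequence-identifiable readout, so that many pooled reporters can be told apart, although the record does not describe the readout in detail.
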