Addgene plasmid #203021: Salsa-BC180-P2G12
Purpose: Expression of barcoded reporter plasmid for PRESTO-Salsa; EGFP/BC180
Depositing lab: Noah Palm. Depositing organization: Yale University. Publication: Highly multiplexed bioactivity screening reveals human and microbiota metabolome-GPCRome interactions. Chen H, Rosen CE, Gonzalez-Hernandez JA, Song D, Potempa J, Ring AM, Palm NW. Cell. 2023 Jul 6;186(14):3095-3110.e19. doi: 10.1016/j.cell.2023.05.024. Epub 2023 Jun 14. PubMed 37321219.
Backbone
  Vector backbone: pCER206
  Vector type: Mammalian Expression
Growth in bacteria
  Bacterial resistance: Ampicillin, 100 μg/mL
  Growth temperature: 37°C
  Growth strain: DH5alpha
  Copy number: High Copy
Gene/Insert
  Gene/Insert name: EGFP/BC180
  Species: Synthetic
  Insert size (bp): 730
  Promoter: Tet Response Element (TRE)
  Cloning method: Restriction Enzyme; 5′ cloning site BsrGI (not destroyed); 3′ cloning site HindIII (not destroyed)
  Sequencing primers: 5′ Custom primer (GAAGCGCGATCACATGG)
Terms and licenses: Academic/Nonprofit Terms; Industry Terms: Not Available to Industry
How to cite: Salsa-BC180-P2G12 was a gift from Noah Palm (Addgene plasmid # 203021 ; http://n2t.net/addgene:203021 ; RRID:Addgene_203021)
