>Addgene plasmid #203021 | Salsa-BC180-P2G12 | depositor partial sequence | sequence record 393894 | BC180
CTTTCTGTAC
